Addgene plasmid #176850: pLV-TRE3G-hYAP1-CMV-mCherry-T2A-Puro
Purpose: lentiviral vector for doxycycline-inducible YAP1 overexpression
Depositing lab: Roland Friedel. Depositing organization: Icahn School of Medicine at Mount Sinai. Publication: Plexin-B2 orchestrates collective stem cell dynamics via actomyosin contractility, cytoskeletal tension and adhesion. Junqueira Alves C, Dariolli R, Haydak J, Kang S, Hannah T, Wiener RJ, DeFronzo S, Tejero R, Gusella GL, Ramakrishnan A, Alves Dias R, Wojcinski A, Kesari S, Shen L, Sobie EA, Rodrigues Furtado de Mendonca JP, Azeloglu EU, Zou H, Friedel RH. Nat Commun. 2021 Oct 14;12(1):6019. doi: 10.1038/s41467-021-26296-7. PubMed 34650052.
Backbone
  Vector backbone: pLV[Tet]-mCherry:T2A:Puro-TRE3G
  Backbone manufacturer: VectorBuilder
  Backbone size w/o insert (bp): 8562
  Vector type: Lentiviral
  Selectable markers: Puromycin
Growth in bacteria
  Bacterial resistance: Ampicillin, 100 μg/mL
  Growth temperature: 37°C
  Growth strain: NEB Stable
  Copy number: High Copy
Gene/Insert
  Gene/Insert name: hYAP1
  Species: H. sapiens (human)
  Insert size (bp): 1527
  Mutation: full length YAP1
  Entrez Gene: YAP1 (a.k.a. COB1, YAP, YAP-1, YAP2, YAP65, YKI)
  Cloning method: Unknown
Terms and licenses: Academic/Nonprofit Terms; Industry Terms: Not Available to Industry
How to cite: pLV-TRE3G-hYAP1-CMV-mCherry-T2A-Puro was a gift from Roland Friedel (Addgene plasmid # 176850 ; http://n2t.net/addgene:176850 ; RRID:Addgene_176850)
