[The description below was written by a language model from this plasmid's Addgene catalogue record and pLannotate feature annotations shown in this document.]
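Description:
pLV-TRE3G-hYAP1-CMV-mCherry-T2A-Puro is a third-generation-style, self-inactivating HIV-1 lentiviral transfer plasmid of about 10.1 kb, built on a VectorBuilder pLV[Tet] backbone for doxycycline-inducible overexpression of human YAP1 in mammalian cells. In bacteria it is maintained through a high-copy ColE1/pUC-type origin and selected with ampicillin via the β-lactamase gene. The backbone also carries an f1 origin, an SV40 origin and remnants of lac and phage promoter elements. The viral genome is transcribed from a chimeric RSV promoter fused to a truncated 5' LTR. It contains the Ψ packaging signal with a gag fragment, the RRE for Rev-dependent export, and the cPPT/CTS, and it ends in a ΔU3 3' LTR followed by an SV40 polyadenylation signal.

Two expression units sit between the LTRs. The first places full-length human YAP1 (roughly 1.5 kb, flanked by Gateway attB recombination scars) under the TRE3G promoter, followed by a WPRE to enhance transcript expression. TRE3G is active only when bound by a Tet-On 3G transactivator in the presence of doxycycline. No transactivator is annotated on this plasmid, so it would have to be supplied separately. The second unit uses the constitutive CMV enhancer/promoter to drive mCherry linked by a T2A peptide to puromycin N-acetyltransferase. One transcript therefore yields both a red fluorescent marker and puromycin resistance as separate proteins, which allows transduced cells to be tracked and selected regardless of induction state. The construct is suited to generating stable cell populations in which YAP1 levels can be raised on demand.
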