Features (pLannotate 1.2.2; 33 found; start..end, strand, type, name):
      3..229     +  promoter       RSV promoter: Rous sarcoma virus enhancer/promoter
    230..410     +  LTR            5' LTR (truncated): truncated 5' long terminal repeat (LTR) from HIV-1
    457..582     +  misc_feature   HIV-1 Ψ: packaging signal of human immunodeficiency virus type 1
    566..929     +  CDS            HIV-1 gag (fragment): gag protein from human immunodeficiency virus 1; gag
   1075..1308    +  misc_feature   RRE: The Rev response element (RRE) of HIV-1 allows for Rev-dependent mRNA export from the nucleus to the cytoplasm.
   1685..1785    +  CDS            Rev (fragment): human immunodeficiency virus 1 (HIV-1) Rev protein; rev; enhances nuclear export of unspliced and incompletely spliced viral mRNAs
   1803..1920    +  misc_feature   cPPT/CTS: central polypurine tract and central termination sequence of HIV-1
   1938..1958    +  protein_bind   attB4: mutant version of attB; core recombination site for the Gateway® BP reaction BP Clonase™
   1958..2334    +  promoter       TRE3G promoter: 3rd-generation Tet-responsive promoter that can be activated by binding of Tet-On® 3G
   2334..2358    +  protein_bind   attB1: mutant version of attB; recombination site for the Gateway® BP reaction BP Clonase™
   2365..3888    +  CDS            YAP1: YAP1_HUMAN - Also known as YAP65. Experimental evidence at protein level: Swiss-Prot protein existence level 1. [Isoform 3]: Activates the C-terminal fragment (CTF) of ERBB4 (isoform 3). From Homo sapiens (Human).
   3892..3916    -  protein_bind   attB2: mutant version of attB; recombination site for the Gateway® BP reaction BP Clonase™
   3934..4522    +  misc_feature   WPRE: woodchuck hepatitis virus posttranscriptional regulatory element
   4552..4931    +  enhancer       CMV enhancer: human cytomegalovirus immediate early enhancer
   4932..5135    +  promoter       CMV promoter: human cytomegalovirus (CMV) immediate early promoter
   5168..5875    +  CDS            mCherry: mCherry is a basic (constitutively fluorescent) red fluorescent protein published in 2004, derived from Discosoma sp.. It is reported to be a very rapidly-maturing monomer with low acid sensitivity.
   5885..5938    +  CDS            T2A: 2A peptide from Thosea asigna virus capsid protein Eukaryotic ribosomes fail to insert a peptide bond between the Gly and Pro residues, yielding separate polypeptides.
   5939..6538    +  CDS            PuroR: puromycin N-acetyltransferase; pac from Streptomyces alboniger; confers resistance to puromycin
   6528..6608    +  CDS            nef (fragment): NEF_HV1Z2 - Experimental evidence at protein level: Swiss-Prot protein existence level 1. Extracellular Nef protein targets CD4(+) T-lymphocytes for apoptosis by interacting with CXCR4 surface receptors. From Human immunodeficiency virus type 1 group M subtype D (isolate Z2/CDC-Z34) (HIV-1).
   6610..6843    +  LTR            3' LTR (ΔU3): self-inactivating 3' long terminal repeat (LTR) from HIV-1
   6915..7036    +  polyA_signal   SV40 poly(A) signal: SV40 polyadenylation signal
   7076..7211    +  rep_origin     SV40 ori: SV40 origin of replication
   7232..7250    -  promoter       T7 promoter: promoter for bacteriophage T7 RNA polymerase
   7258..7413    +  CDS            lacZα (fragment): LacZα fragment of β-galactosidase; lacZ fragment
   7418..7846    +  rep_origin     f1 ori (sequence partly withheld): f1 bacteriophage origin of replication; arrow indicates direction of (+) strand synthesis
   7899..8003    +  promoter       AmpR promoter: bla
   8004..8864    +  CDS            AmpR: β-lactamase; bla; confers resistance to ampicillin, carbenicillin, and related antibiotics
   9035..9623    +  rep_origin     ori: high-copy-number ColE1/pMB1/pBR322/pUC origin of replication
   9806..9898    +  CDS            lacI (fragment): lac repressor; lacI; The lac repressor binds to the lac operator to inhibit transcription in E. coli. This inhibition can be relieved by adding lactose or isopropyl-β-D-thiogalactopyranoside (IPTG).
   9911..9932    +  protein_bind   CAP binding site: CAP binding activates transcription in the presence of cAMP. E. coli catabolite activator protein
   9947..9977    +  promoter       lac promoter: promoter for the E. coli lac operon
   9985..10001   +  protein_bind   lac operator: The lac repressor binds to the lac operator to inhibit transcription in E. coli. This inhibition can be relieved by adding lactose or isopropyl-β-D-thiogalactopyranoside (IPTG). lac repressor encoded by lacI
  10046..10064   +  promoter       T3 promoter: promoter for bacteriophage T3 RNA polymerase
>Addgene plasmid #176850 | pLV-TRE3G-hYAP1-CMV-mCherry-T2A-Puro | addgene full sequence | sequence record 347164 | Addgene NGS Result
AATGTAGTCTTATGCAATACTCTTGTAGTCTTGCAACATGGTAACGATGAGTTAGCAACATGCCTTACAA
GGAGAGAAAAAGCACCGTGCATGCCGATTGGTGGAAGTAAGGTGGTACGATCGTGCCTTATTAGGAAGGC
AACAGACGGGTCTGACATGGATTGGACGAACCACTGAATTGCCGCATTGCAGAGATATTGTATTTAAGTG
CCTAGCTCGATACATAAACGGGTCTCTCTGGTTAGACCAGATCTGAGCCTGGGAGCTCTCTGGCTAACTA
GGGAACCCACTGCTTAAGCCTCAATAAAGCTTGCCTTGAGTGCTTCAAGTAGTGTGTGCCCGTCTGTTGT
GTGACTCTGGTAACTAGAGATCCCTCAGACCCTTTTAGTCAGTGTGGAAAATCTCTAGCAGTGGCGCCCG
AACAGGGACTTGAAAGCGAAAGGGAAACCAGAGGAGCTCTCTCGACGCAGGACTCGGCTTGCTGAAGCGC
GCACGGCAAGAGGCGAGGGGCGGCGACTGGTGAGTACGCCAAAAATTTTGACTAGCGGAGGCTAGAAGGA
GAGAGATGGGTGCGAGAGCGTCAGTATTAAGCGGGGGAGAATTAGATCGCGATGGGAAAAAATTCGGTTA
AGGCCAGGGGGAAAGAAAAAATATAAATTAAAACATATAGTATGGGCAAGCAGGGAGCTAGAACGATTCG
CAGTTAATCCTGGCCTGTTAGAAACATCAGAAGGCTGTAGACAAATACTGGGACAGCTACAACCATCCCT
TCAGACAGGATCAGAAGAACTTAGATCATTATATAATACAGTAGCAACCCTCTATTGTGTGCATCAAAGG
ATAGAGATAAAAGACACCAAGGAAGCTTTAGACAAGATAGAGGAAGAGCAAAACAAAAGTAAGACCACCG
CACAGCAAGCGGCCGCTGATCTTCAGACCTGGAGGAGGAGATATGAGGGACAATTGGAGAAGTGAATTAT
ATAAATATAAAGTAGTAAAAATTGAACCATTAGGAGTAGCACCCACCAAGGCAAAGAGAAGAGTGGTGCA
GAGAGAAAAAAGAGCAGTGGGAATAGGAGCTTTGTTCCTTGGGTTCTTGGGAGCAGCAGGAAGCACTATG
GGCGCAGCGTCAATGACGCTGACGGTACAGGCCAGACAATTATTGTCTGGTATAGTGCAGCAGCAGAACA
ATTTGCTGAGGGCTATTGAGGCGCAACAGCATCTGTTGCAACTCACAGTCTGGGGCATCAAGCAGCTCCA
GGCAAGAATCCTGGCTGTGGAAAGATACCTAAAGGATCAACAGCTCCTGGGGATTTGGGGTTGCTCTGGA
AAACTCATTTGCACCACTGCTGTGCCTTGGAATGCTAGTTGGAGTAATAAATCTCTGGAACAGATTTGGA
ATCACACGACCTGGATGGAGTGGGACAGAGAAATTAACAATTACACAAGCTTAATACACTCCTTAATTGA
AGAATCGCAAAACCAGCAAGAAAAGAATGAACAAGAATTATTGGAATTAGATAAATGGGCAAGTTTGTGG
AATTGGTTTAACATAACAAATTGGCTGTGGTATATAAAATTATTCATAATGATAGTAGGAGGCTTGGTAG
GTTTAAGAATAGTTTTTGCTGTACTTTCTATAGTGAATAGAGTTAGGCAGGGATATTCACCATTATCGTT
TCAGACCCACCTCCCAACCCCGAGGGGACCCGACAGGCCCGAAGGAATAGAAGAAGAAGGTGGAGAGAGA
GACAGAGACAGATCCATTCGATTAGTGAACGGATCTCGACGGTATCGCTAGCTTTTAAAAGAAAAGGGGG
GATTGGGGGGTACAGTGCAGGGGAAAGAATAGTAGACATAATAGCAACAGACATACAAACTAAAGAATTA
CAAAAACAAATTACAAAAATTCAAAATTTTACTAGTGATTATCGGATCAACTTTGTATAGAAAAGTTGTT
TACTCCCTATCAGTGATAGAGAACGTATGAAGAGTTTACTCCCTATCAGTGATAGAGAACGTATGCAGAC
TTTACTCCCTATCAGTGATAGAGAACGTATAAGGAGTTTACTCCCTATCAGTGATAGAGAACGTATGACC
AGTTTACTCCCTATCAGTGATAGAGAACGTATCTACAGTTTACTCCCTATCAGTGATAGAGAACGTATAT
CCAGTTTACTCCCTATCAGTGATAGAGAACGTATAAGCTTTAGGCGTGTACGGTGGGCGCCTATAAAAGC
AGAGCTCGTTTAGTGAACCGTCAGATCGCCTGGAGCAATTCCACAACACTTTTGTCTTATACCAACTTTC
CGTACCACTTCCTACCCTCGTAAACAAGTTTGTACAAAAAAGCAGGCTGCCACCATGGATCCCGGGCAGC
AGCCGCCGCCTCAACCGGCCCCCCAGGGCCAAGGGCAGCCGCCTTCGCAGCCCCCGCAGGGGCAGGGCCC
GCCGTCCGGACCCGGGCAACCGGCACCCGCGGCGACCCAGGCGGCGCCGCAGGCACCCCCCGCCGGGCAT
CAGATCGTGCACGTCCGCGGGGACTCGGAGACCGACCTGGAGGCGCTCTTCAACGCCGTCATGAACCCCA
AGACGGCCAACGTGCCCCAGACCGTGCCCATGAGGCTCCGGAAGCTGCCCGACTCCTTCTTCAAGCCGCC
GGAGCCCAAATCCCACTCCCGACAGGCCAGTACTGATGCAGGCACTGCAGGAGCCCTGACTCCACAGCAT
GTTCGAGCTCATTCCTCTCCAGCTTCTCTGCAGTTGGGAGCTGTTTCTCCTGGGACACTGACCCCCACTG
GAGTAGTCTCTGGCCCAGCAGCTACACCCACAGCTCAGCATCTTCGACAGTCTTCTTTTGAGATACCTGA
TGATGTACCTCTGCCAGCAGGTTGGGAGATGGCAAAGACATCTTCTGGTCAGAGATACTTCTTAAATCAC
ATCGATCAGACAACAACATGGCAGGACCCCAGGAAGGCCATGCTGTCCCAGATGAACGTCACAGCCCCCA
CCAGTCCACCAGTGCAGCAGAATATGATGAACTCGGCTTCAGGTCCTCTTCCTGATGGATGGGAACAAGC
CATGACTCAGGATGGAGAAATTTACTATATAAACCATAAGAACAAGACCACCTCTTGGCTAGACCCAAGG
CTTGACCCTCGTTTTGCCATGAACCAGAGAATCAGTCAGAGTGCTCCAGTGAAACAGCCACCACCCCTGG
CTCCCCAGAGCCCACAGGGAGGCGTCATGGGTGGCAGCAACTCCAACCAGCAGCAACAGATGCGACTGCA
GCAACTGCAGATGGAGAAGGAGAGGCTGCGGCTGAAACAGCAAGAACTGCTTCGGCAGGTGAGGCCACAG
GCAATGCGGAATATCAATCCCAGCACAGCAAATTCTCCAAAATGTCAGGAGTTAGCCCTGCGTAGCCAGT
TACCAACACTGGAGCAGGATGGTGGGACTCAAAATCCAGTGTCTTCTCCCGGGATGTCTCAGGAATTGAG
AACAATGACGACCAATAGCTCAGATCCTTTCCTTAACAGTGGCACCTATCACTCTCGAGATGAGAGTACA
GACAGTGGACTAAGCATGAGCAGCTACAGTGTCCCTCGAACCCCAGATGACTTCCTGAACAGTGTGGATG
AGATGGATACAGGTGATACTATCAACCAAAGCACCCTGCCCTCACAGCAGAACCGTTTCCCAGACTACCT
TGAAGCCATTCCTGGGACAAATGTGGACCTTGGAACACTGGAAGGAGATGGAATGAACATAGAAGGAGAG
GAGCTGATGCCAAGTCTGCAGGAAGCTTTGAGTTCTGACATCCTTAATGACATGGAGTCTGTTTTGGCTG
CCACCAAGCTAGATAAAGAAAGCTTTCTTACATGGTTATAGACCCAGCTTTCTTGTACAAAGTGGTGATA
ATCGAATTCCGATAATCAACCTCTGGATTACAAAATTTGTGAAAGATTGACTGGTATTCTTAACTATGTT
GCTCCTTTTACGCTATGTGGATACGCTGCTTTAATGCCTTTGTATCATGCTATTGCTTCCCGTATGGCTT
TCATTTTCTCCTCCTTGTATAAATCCTGGTTGCTGTCTCTTTATGAGGAGTTGTGGCCCGTTGTCAGGCA
ACGTGGCGTGGTGTGCACTGTGTTTGCTGACGCAACCCCCACTGGTTGGGGCATTGCCACCACCTGTCAG
CTCCTTTCCGGGACTTTCGCTTTCCCCCTCCCTATTGCCACGGCGGAACTCATCGCCGCCTGCCTTGCCC
GCTGCTGGACAGGGGCTCGGCTGTTGGGCACTGACAATTCCGTGGTGTTGTCGGGGAAGCTGACGTCCTT
TCCATGGCTGCTCGCCTGTGTTGCCACCTGGATTCTGCGCGGGACGTCCTTCTGCTACGTCCCTTCGGCC
CTCAATCCAGCGGACCTTCCTTCCCGCGGCCTGCTGCCGGCTCTGCGGCCTCTTCCGCGTCTTCGCCTTC
GCCCTCAGACGAGTCGGATCTCCCTTTGGGCCGCCTCCCCGCATCGGGAATTCCCGCGGTTCGAACGCGT
TGACATTGATTATTGACTAGTTATTAATAGTAATCAATTACGGGGTCATTAGTTCATAGCCCATATATGG
AGTTCCGCGTTACATAACTTACGGTAAATGGCCCGCCTGGCTGACCGCCCAACGACCCCCGCCCATTGAC
GTCAATAATGACGTATGTTCCCATAGTAACGCCAATAGGGACTTTCCATTGACGTCAATGGGTGGAGTAT
TTACGGTAAACTGCCCACTTGGCAGTACATCAAGTGTATCATATGCCAAGTACGCCCCCTATTGACGTCA
ATGACGGTAAATGGCCCGCCTGGCATTATGCCCAGTACATGACCTTATGGGACTTTCCTACTTGGCAGTA
CATCTACGTATTAGTCATCGCTATTACCATGGTGATGCGGTTTTGGCAGTACATCAATGGGCGTGGATAG
CGGTTTGACTCACGGGGATTTCCAAGTCTCCACCCCATTGACGTCAATGGGAGTTTGTTTTGGCACCAAA
ATCAACGGGACTTTCCAAAATGTCGTAACAACTCCGCCCCATTGACGCAAATGGGCGGTAGGCGTGTACG
GTGGGAGGTCTATATAAGCAGAGCTCTCTGGCTAACTAGAGAACCCACTGCGCCACCATGGTGAGCAAGG
GCGAGGAGGATAACATGGCCATCATCAAGGAGTTCATGCGCTTCAAGGTGCACATGGAGGGCTCCGTGAA
CGGCCACGAGTTCGAGATCGAGGGCGAGGGCGAGGGCCGCCCCTACGAGGGCACCCAGACCGCCAAGCTG
AAGGTGACCAAGGGTGGCCCCCTGCCCTTCGCCTGGGACATCCTGTCCCCTCAGTTCATGTACGGCTCCA
AGGCCTACGTGAAGCACCCCGCCGACATCCCCGACTACTTGAAGCTGTCCTTCCCCGAGGGCTTCAAGTG
GGAGCGCGTGATGAACTTCGAGGACGGCGGCGTGGTGACCGTGACCCAGGACTCCTCCCTGCAGGACGGC
GAGTTCATCTACAAGGTGAAGCTGCGCGGCACCAACTTCCCCTCCGACGGCCCCGTAATGCAGAAGAAGA
CCATGGGCTGGGAGGCCTCCTCCGAGCGGATGTACCCCGAGGACGGCGCCCTGAAGGGCGAGATCAAGCA
GAGGCTGAAGCTGAAGGACGGCGGCCACTACGACGCTGAGGTCAAGACCACCTACAAGGCCAAGAAGCCC
GTGCAGCTGCCCGGCGCCTACAACGTCAACATCAAGTTGGACATCACCTCCCACAACGAGGACTACACCA
TCGTGGAACAGTACGAACGCGCCGAGGGCCGCCACTCCACCGGCGGCATGGACGAGCTGTACAAGGGCTC
CGGAGAGGGCAGGGGAAGTCTTCTAACATGCGGGGACGTGGAGGAAAATCCCGGCCCCATGACCGAGTAC
AAGCCCACGGTGCGCCTCGCCACCCGCGACGACGTCCCCAGGGCCGTACGCACCCTCGCCGCCGCGTTCG
CCGACTACCCCGCCACGCGCCACACCGTCGATCCGGACCGCCACATCGAGCGGGTCACCGAGCTGCAAGA
ACTCTTCCTCACGCGCGTCGGGCTCGACATCGGCAAGGTGTGGGTCGCGGACGACGGCGCCGCGGTGGCG
GTCTGGACCACGCCGGAGAGCGTCGAAGCGGGGGCGGTGTTCGCCGAGATCGGCCCGCGCATGGCCGAGT
TGAGCGGTTCCCGGCTGGCCGCGCAGCAACAGATGGAAGGCCTCCTGGCGCCGCACCGGCCCAAGGAGCC
CGCGTGGTTCCTGGCCACCGTCGGCGTCTCGCCCGACCACCAGGGCAAGGGTCTGGGCAGCGCCGTCGTG
CTCCCCGGAGTGGAGGCGGCCGAGCGCGCCGGGGTGCCCGCCTTCCTGGAGACCTCCGCGCCCCGCAACC
TCCCCTTCTACGAGCGGCTCGGCTTCACCGTCACCGCCGACGTCGAGGTGCCCGAAGGACCGCGCACCTG
GTGCATGACCCGCAAGCCCGGTGCCTGAGGTACCTTTAAGACCAATGACTTACAAGGCAGCTGTAGATCT
TAGCCACTTTTTAAAAGAAAAGGGGGGACTGGAAGGGCTAATTCACTCCCAACGAAGACAAGATCTGCTT
TTTGCTTGTACTGGGTCTCTCTGGTTAGACCAGATCTGAGCCTGGGAGCTCTCTGGCTAACTAGGGAACC
CACTGCTTAAGCCTCAATAAAGCTTGCCTTGAGTGCTTCAAGTAGTGTGTGCCCGTCTGTTGTGTGACTC
TGGTAACTAGAGATCCCTCAGACCCTTTTAGTCAGTGTGGAAAATCTCTAGCAGTAGTAGTTCATGTCAT
CTTATTATTCAGTATTTATAACTTGCAAAGAAATGAATATCAGAGAGTGAGAGGAACTTGTTTATTGCAG
CTTATAATGGTTACAAATAAAGCAATAGCATCACAAATTTCACAAATAAAGCATTTTTTTCACTGCATTC
TAGTTGTGGTTTGTCCAAACTCATCAATGTATCTTATCATGTCTGGCTCTAGCTATCCCGCCCCTAACTC
CGCCCATCCCGCCCCTAACTCCGCCCAGTTCCGCCCATTCTCCGCCCCATGGCTGACTAATTTTTTTTAT
TTATGCAGAGGCCGAGGCCGCCTCGGCCTCTGAGCTATTCCAGAAGTAGTGAGGAGGCTTTTTTGGAGGC
CTAGGGACGTACCCAATTCGCCCTATAGTGAGTCGTATTACGCGCGCTCACTGGCCGTCGTTTTACAACG
TCGTGACTGGGAAAACCCTGGCGTTACCCAACTTAATCGCCTTGCAGCACATCCCCCTTTCGCCAGCTGG
CGTAATAGCGAAGAGGCCCGCACCGATCGCCCTTCCCAACAGTTGCGCAGCCTGAATGGCGAATGGG
[124 nt withheld, positions 7418-7541]
C
[91 nt withheld, positions 7543-7633]
A
[49 nt withheld, positions 7635-7683]
CCTTTGACGTTGGAGTCCACGTTCTTT
[37 nt withheld, positions 7711-7747]
ACCCTATCTCGGTCTATTCTTTTGATTTATAAGGGATTTTGCCGATTTCGGCCTATTGGTTAAAAAATGA
GCTGATTTAACAAAAATTTAACGCGAATTTTAACAAAATATTAACGCTTACAATTTAGGTGGCACTTTTC
GGGGAAATGTGCGCGGAACCCCTATTTGTTTATTTTTCTAAATACATTCAAATATGTATCCGCTCATGAG
ACAATAACCCTGATAAATGCTTCAATAATATTGAAAAAGGAAGAGTATGAGTATTCAACATTTCCGTGTC
GCCCTTATTCCCTTTTTTGCGGCATTTTGCCTTCCTGTTTTTGCTCACCCAGAAACGCTGGTGAAAGTAA
AAGATGCTGAAGATCAGTTGGGTGCACGAGTGGGTTACATCGAACTGGATCTCAACAGCGGTAAGATCCT
TGAGAGTTTTCGCCCCGAAGAACGTTTTCCAATGATGAGCACTTTTAAAGTTCTGCTATGTGGCGCGGTA
TTATCCCGTATTGACGCCGGGCAAGAGCAACTCGGTCGCCGCATACACTATTCTCAGAATGACTTGGTTG
AGTACTCACCAGTCACAGAAAAGCATCTTACGGATGGCATGACAGTAAGAGAATTATGCAGTGCTGCCAT
AACCATGAGTGATAACACTGCGGCCAACTTACTTCTGACAACGATCGGAGGACCGAAGGAGCTAACCGCT
TTTTTGCACAACATGGGGGATCATGTAACTCGCCTTGATCGTTGGGAACCGGAGCTGAATGAAGCCATAC
CAAACGACGAGCGTGACACCACGATGCCTGTAGCAATGGCAACAACGTTGCGCAAACTATTAACTGGCGA
ACTACTTACTCTAGCTTCCCGGCAACAATTAATAGACTGGATGGAGGCGGATAAAGTTGCAGGACCACTT
CTGCGCTCGGCCCTTCCGGCTGGCTGGTTTATTGCTGATAAATCTGGAGCCGGTGAGCGTGGGTCTCGCG
GTATCATTGCAGCACTGGGGCCAGATGGTAAGCCCTCCCGTATCGTAGTTATCTACACGACGGGGAGTCA
GGCAACTATGGATGAACGAAATAGACAGATCGCTGAGATAGGTGCCTCACTGATTAAGCATTGGTAACTG
TCAGACCAAGTTTACTCATATATACTTTAGATTGATTTAAAACTTCATTTTTAATTTAAAAGGATCTAGG
TGAAGATCCTTTTTGATAATCTCATGACCAAAATCCCTTAACGTGAGTTTTCGTTCCACTGAGCGTCAGA
CCCCGTAGAAAAGATCAAAGGATCTTCTTGAGATCCTTTTTTTCTGCGCGTAATCTGCTGCTTGCAAACA
AAAAAACCACCGCTACCAGCGGTGGTTTGTTTGCCGGATCAAGAGCTACCAACTCTTTTTCCGAAGGTAA
CTGGCTTCAGCAGAGCGCAGATACCAAATACTGTTCTTCTAGTGTAGCCGTAGTTAGGCCACCACTTCAA
GAACTCTGTAGCACCGCCTACATACCTCGCTCTGCTAATCCTGTTACCAGTGGCTGCTGCCAGTGGCGAT
AAGTCGTGTCTTACCGGGTTGGACTCAAGACGATAGTTACCGGATAAGGCGCAGCGGTCGGGCTGAACGG
GGGGTTCGTGCACACAGCCCAGCTTGGAGCGAACGACCTACACCGAACTGAGATACCTACAGCGTGAGCT
ATGAGAAAGCGCCACGCTTCCCGAAGAGAGAAAGGCGGACAGGTATCCGGTAAGCGGCAGGGTCGGAACA
GGAGAGCGCACGAGGGAGCTTCCAGGGGGAAACGCCTGGTATCTTTATAGTCCTGTCGGGTTTCGCCACC
TCTGACTTGAGCGTCGATTTTTGTGATGCTCGTCAGGGGGGCGGAGCCTATGGAAAAACGCCAGCAACGC
GGCCTTTTTACGGTTCCTGGCCTTTTGCTGGCCTTTTGCTCACATGTTCTTTCCTGCGTTATCCCCTGAT
TCTGTGGATAACCGTATTACCGCCTTTGAGTGAGCTGATACCGCTCGCCGCAGCCGAACGACCGAGCGCA
GCGAGTCAGTGAGCGAGGAAGCGGAAGAGCGCCCAATACGCAAACCGCCTCTCCCCGCGCGTTGGCCGAT
TCATTAATGCAGCTGGCACGACAGGTTTCCCGACTGGAAAGCGGGCAGTGAGCGCAACGCAATTAATGTG
AGTTAGCTCACTCATTAGGCACCCCAGGCTTTACACTTTATGCTTCCGGCTCGTATGTTGTGTGGAATTG
TGAGCGGATAACAATTTCACACAGGAAACAGCTATGACCATGATTACGCCAAGCGCGCAATTAACCCTCA
CTAAAGGGAACAAAAGCTGGAGCTGCAAGCTT
